Addgene plasmid #186393: pDEST-Spe4-RfA-mScarlet-I-stop
Purpose: (Empty Backbone) Destination vector for the expression of a fluorescent fusion of a protein of interest with C-ter mScarlet-I into embryos, by mRNA microinjection
Depositing lab: Patrick Lemaire. Depositing organization: CNRS UMR 5237, Centre de Recherche en Biologie cellulaire de Montpellier.
Backbone
  Vector backbone: pDEST-Spe4-RfA
  Backbone size (bp): 5562
  Vector type: Gateway destination vector
  Selectable markers: ccdB gene
Growth in bacteria
  Bacterial resistance: Chloramphenicol and Ampicillin, 25 & 100 μg/mL
  Growth temperature: 37°C
  Growth strain: ccdB Survival
  Copy number: High Copy
Gene/Insert
  Gene/Insert name: None
Terms and licenses: Academic/Nonprofit Terms; Industry Terms: Not Available to Industry
Depositor comments: Gateway destination vector for mRNA production to overexpress a protein of interest following microinjection into ascidian eggs. Likely to be useful for zebrafish, Xenopus, urchin and cnidarian (Clytia, Nematostella...) overexpression studies as well. Backbone was modified by insertion of C terminal mScarlet-I tag at EcoR V/Avr II restriction site
How to cite: pDEST-Spe4-RfA-mScarlet-I-stop was a gift from Patrick Lemaire (Addgene plasmid # 186393 ; http://n2t.net/addgene:186393 ; RRID:Addgene_186393)
