[The description below was written by a language model from this plasmid's Addgene catalogue record and pLannotate feature annotations shown in this document.]
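Description:
pDEST-Spe4-RfA-mScarlet-I-stop is an empty Gateway destination vector built for in vitro synthesis of mRNA encoding a protein of interest fused at its C-terminus to the red fluorescent protein mScarlet-I. It derives from the pDEST-Spe4-RfA backbone, into which the mScarlet-I tag was inserted downstream of the Gateway cassette. The plasmid carries a high-copy ColE1/pUC-type origin and an f1 phage origin. Ampicillin resistance is on the backbone and chloramphenicol resistance lies within the Gateway cassette. Because the cassette also contains the toxic ccdB gene, the unrecombined vector must be propagated in a ccdB-tolerant strain. The annotated sequence is 5,536 nt, close to the catalogued backbone size.

The functional unit lies on the minus strand of the sequence record. A T3 RNA polymerase promoter is followed by the Xenopus beta-globin 5'-UTR, which acts as a translational enhancer. Next comes the attR1–CmR–ccdB–attR2 cassette, along with a ccdA fragment, then the mScarlet-I coding sequence, which per the construct name ends in a stop codon. The Xenopus beta-globin 3'-UTR closes the unit. An LR reaction with an entry clone replaces the CmR/ccdB segment with the open reading frame of interest, and loss of ccdB provides counter-selection for recombinants. The entry ORF presumably has to lack a stop codon and be in frame across attR2 to read through into mScarlet-I. A T7 promoter sits at the far end in the opposite orientation, and remnants of the lacZα/lac promoter region flank the cassette.

Transcripts made from recombined clones are intended for microinjection into ascidian eggs to overexpress and visualise fluorescent fusion proteins. The depositor suggests the vector is likely also useful in zebrafish, Xenopus, sea urchin and cnidarian embryos.
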