Features (pLannotate 1.2.2; 21 found; start..end, strand, type, name):
    459..616     -  CDS            lacZα (fragment): LacZα fragment of β-galactosidase; lacZ fragment
    619..637     +  promoter       T7 promoter: promoter for bacteriophage T7 RNA polymerase
    700..825     -  3'UTR          Xenopus globin 3'-UTR: 3'-UTR of the major beta-globin gene of Xenopus laevis
    835..1530    -  CDS            mScarlet-I: mScarlet-I is a basic (constitutively fluorescent) red fluorescent protein published in 2016, derived from synthetic construct. It is reported to be a rapidly-maturing monomer with moderate acid sensitivity.
   1544..1668    +  protein_bind   attR2: mutant version of attR; recombination site for the Gateway® LR reaction LR Clonase™
   1712..2014    -  CDS            ccdB: CCDB_ECOLI - Also known as G, letB, letD. Experimental evidence at protein level: Swiss-Prot protein existence level 1. Toxic component of a type II toxin-antitoxin (TA) system, functioning in plasmid maintainence. Responsible for the post- segregational killing (PSK) of plasmid-free cells, also referred to as a plasmid addiction system. Half-life of over 2 hours. Cell killing by CcdB is accompanied by filamentation, defects in chromosome and plasmid segregation, defects in cell division, formation of anucleate cells, decreased DNA synthesis and plasmid loss. Interferes with the activity of DN
   2019..2177    -  CDS            ccdA (fragment): CCDA_ECO57 - Also known as H, letA. Experimental evidence at protein level: Swiss-Prot protein existence level 1. Antitoxin component of a type II toxin-antitoxin (TA) system which inhibits the post-segregational killing (PSK) of plasmid-free cells, also referred to as a plasmid addiction system. Binds to and blocks the activity of CcdB; will also remove bound CcdB protein from the CcdB-GyrA complex by forming a CcdA-CcdB complex, a process termed rejuvenation. Functions as a transcriptional corepressor for the ccdAB operon, repression also requires CcdB (By similarity). From Escherichia coli
   2356..3015    -  CDS            CmR: chloramphenicol acetyltransferase; cat; confers resistance to chloramphenicol
   3016..3044    -  promoter       cat promoter (fragment): promoter of the E. coli cat gene encoding chloramphenicol acetyltransferase
   3069..3099    -  promoter       lac UV5 promoter: E. coli lac promoter with an "up" mutation
   3124..3248    -  protein_bind   attR1: mutant version of attR; recombination site for the Gateway® LR reaction LR Clonase™
   3277..3319    -  5'UTR          Xenopus globin 5'-UTR: translational enhancer from the 5'-UTR of the major beta-globin gene of Xenopus laevis
   3344..3362    -  promoter       T3 promoter: promoter for bacteriophage T3 RNA polymerase
   3407..3423    -  protein_bind   lac operator: The lac repressor binds to the lac operator to inhibit transcription in E. coli. This inhibition can be relieved by adding lactose or isopropyl-β-D-thiogalactopyranoside (IPTG). lac repressor encoded by lacI
   3431..3461    -  promoter       lac promoter: promoter for the E. coli lac operon
   3476..3497    -  protein_bind   CAP binding site: CAP binding activates transcription in the presence of cAMP. E. coli catabolite activator protein
   3510..3602    -  CDS            lacI (fragment): lac repressor; lacI; The lac repressor binds to the lac operator to inhibit transcription in E. coli. This inhibition can be relieved by adding lactose or isopropyl-β-D-thiogalactopyranoside (IPTG).
   3785..4373    -  rep_origin     ori: high-copy-number ColE1/pMB1/pBR322/pUC origin of replication
   4544..5404    -  CDS            AmpR: β-lactamase; bla; confers resistance to ampicillin, carbenicillin, and related antibiotics
   5405..5509    -  promoter       AmpR promoter: bla
   5536..428     +  rep_origin     f1 ori (across the origin) (sequence partly withheld): f1 bacteriophage origin of replication; arrow indicates direction of (+) strand synthesis
>Addgene plasmid #186393 | pDEST-Spe4-RfA-mScarlet-I-stop | addgene full sequence | sequence record 373587 | Addgene NGS Result
[123 nt withheld, positions 1-123]
C
[91 nt withheld, positions 125-215]
A
[49 nt withheld, positions 217-265]
CCTTTGACGTTGGAGTCCACGTTCTTT
[37 nt withheld, positions 293-329]
ACCCTATCTCGGTCTATTCTTTTGATTTATAAGGGATTTTGCCGATTTCGGCCTATTGGTTAAAAAATGA
GCTGATTTAACAAAAATTTAACGCGAATTTTAACAAAATATTAACGCTTACAATTTCCATTCGCCATTCA
GGCTGCGCAACTGTTGGGAAGGGCGATCGGTGCGGGCCTCTTCGCTATTACGCCAGCTGGCGAAAGGGGG
ATGTGCTGCAAGGCGATTAAGTTGGGTAACGCCAGGGTTTTCCCAGTCACGACGTTGTAAAACGACGGCC
AGTGAATTGTAATACGACTCACTATAGGGCGAATGGCGCGCCGGCCGACTTGGCCCTGCAGGGGGGGGGK
KRNNNNNNNNNNNNNNNNNNGTGAAGAAACTTTCTTTTTATTAGGAGCAGATACGAATGGCTACATTTTG
GGGGACAACATTTTGTAAAGTGTAAGTTGGTATTATGTAGCTTAGAGACTCCATTCGGGTGTTCTTGAGG
CTGGTTCCTAGGTTACTTGTACAGCTCGTCCATGCCGCCGGTGGAGTGGCGGCCCTCGGAGCGTTCGTAC
TGTTCCACCACGGTGTAGTCCTCGTTGTGGGAGGTGATGTCCAACTTGCGGTCGACGTTGTAGGCGCCGG
GCATCTGCACGGGCTTCTTGGCCTTGTAGGTGGTCTTGAAGTCCGCCAGGTAGCGGCCGCCGTCCTTCAG
GCGCAGGGCCATCTTAATGTCGCCCTTCAGCACGCCGTCCTCGGGGTACAACCGCTCGGTGGACGCTTCC
CAGCCCATTGTCTTCTTCTGCATTACGGGGCCGTCAGGAGGGAAGTTGGTGCCGCGGAGCTTCACCTTGT
AGATCAGGGTGCCGTCCTCCAGGGAGGTGTCCTGGGTCACGGTCACGGCGCCGCCGTCCTCGAAGTTCAT
CACGCGCTCCCACTTGAAGCCCTCGGGGAAGGACTGCTTATAGTAGTCGGGGATGTCGGCGGGGTGCTTG
ATGAAGGCCCTGGAGCCGTACATGAACTGAGGGGACAGGATGTCCCAGGAGAAGGGCAGGGGGCCACCCT
TGGTCACCTTCAGCTTGGCGGTCTGGGTGCCCTCGTAGGGGCGGCCCTCGCCCTCGCCCTCGATCTCGAA
CTCGTGGCCGTTCATGGAGCCCTCCATGTGCACCTTGAACCGCATGAACTCCTTGATCACTGCCTCGCCC
TTGCTCACCATATCTAAGTTTATCACCACTTTGTACAAGAAAGCTGAACGAGAAACGTAAAATGATATAA
ATATCAATATATTAAATTAGATTTTGCATAAAAAACAGACTACATAATACTGTAAAACACAACATATCCA
GTCACTATGGTCGACCTGCAGACTGGCTGTGTATAAGGGAGCCTGACATTTATATTCCCCAGAACATCAG
GTTAATGGCGTTTTTGATGTCATTTTCGCGGTGGCTGAGATCAGCCACTTCTTCCCCGATAACGGAGACC
GGCACACTGGCCATATCGGTGGTCATCATGCGCCAGCTTTCATCCCCGATATGCACCACCGGGTAAAGTT
CACGGGAGACTTTATCTGACAGCAGACGTGCACTGGCCAGGGGGATCACCATCCGTCGCCCGGGCGTGTC
AATAATATCACTCTGTACATCCACAAACAGACGATAACGGCTCTCTCTTTTATAGGTGTAAACCTTAAAC
TGCATTTCACCAGTCCCTGTTCTCGTCAGCAAAAGAGCCGTTCATTTCAATAAACCGGGCGACCTCAGCC
ATCCCTTCCTGATTTTCCGCTTTCCAGCGTTCGGCACGCAGACGACGGGCTTCATTCTGCATGGTTGTGC
TTACCAGACCGGAGATATTGACATCATATATGCCTTGAGCAACTGATAGCTGTCGCTGTCAACTGTCACT
GTAATACGCTGCTTCATAGCACACCTCTTTTTGACATACTTCGGGTATACATATCAGTATATATTCTTAT
ACCGCAAAAATCAGCGCGCAAATACGCATACTGTTATCTGGCTTTTAGTAAGCCGGATCCACGCGTTTAC
GCCCCGCCCTGCCACTCATCGCAGTACTGTTGTAATTCATTAAGCATTCTGCCGACATGGAAGCCATCAC
AGACGGCATGATGAACCTGAATCGCCAGCGGCATCAGCACCTTGTCGCCTTGCGTATAATATTTGCCCAT
GGTGAAAACGGGGGCGAAGAAGTTGTCCATATTGGCCACGTTTAAATCAAAACTGGTGAAACTCACCCAG
GGATTGGCTGAGACGAAAAACATATTCTCAATAAACCCTTTAGGGAAATAGGCCAGGTTTTCACCGTAAC
ACGCCACATCTTGCGAATATATGTGTAGAAACTGCCGGAAATCGTCGTGGTATTCACTCCAGAGCGATGA
AAACGTTTCAGTTTGCTCATGGAAAACGGTGTAACAAGGGTGAACACTATCCCATATCACCAGCTCACCG
TCTTTCATTGCCATACGGAATTCCGGATGAGCATTCATCAGGCGGGCAAGAATGTGAATAAAGGCCGGAT
AAAACTTGTGCTTATTTTTCTTTACGGTCTTTAAAAAGGCCGTAATATCCAGCTGAACGGTCTGGTTATA
GGTACATTGAGCAACTGACTGAAATGCCTCAAAATGTTCTTTACGATGCCATTGGGATATATCAACGGTG
GTATATCCAGTGATTTTTTTCTCCATTTTAGCTTCCTTAGCTCCTGAAAATCTCGCCGGATCCTAACTCA
AAATCCACACATTATACGAGCCGGAAGCATAAAGTGTAAAGCCTGGGGTGCCTAATGCGGCCGCCATAGT
GACTGGATATGTTGTGTTTTACAGTATTATGTAGTCTGTTTTTTATGCAAAATCTAATTTAATATATTGA
TATTTATATCATTTTACGTTTCTCGTTCAGCTTTTTTGTACAAACTTGTGATTACGTAAGGCCTGACGTC
AGATCTGCCAAAGTTGAGCGTTTATTCTGAGCTTCTGCAAAAAGAACAAGCAAGCTTAGCTCCAGCTTTT
GTTCCCTTTAGTGAGGGTTAATTTCGAGCTTGGCGTAATCATGGTCATAGCTGTTTCCTGTGTGAAATTG
TTATCCGCTCACAATTCCACACAACATACGAGCCGGAAGCATAAAGTGTAAAGCCTGGGGTGCCTAATGA
GTGAGCTAACTCACATTAATTGCGTTGCGCTCACTGCCCGCTTTCCAGTCGGGAAACCTGTCGTGCCAGC
TGCATTAATGAATCGGCCAACGCGCGGGGAGAGGCGGTTTGCGTATTGGGCGCTCTTCCGCTTCCTCGCT
CACTGACTCGCTGCGCTCGGTCGTTCGGCTGCGGCGAGCGGTATCAGCTCACTCAAAGGCGGTAATACGG
TTATCCACAGAATCAGGGGATAACGCAGGAAAGAACATGTGAGCAAAAGGCCAGCAAAAGGCCAGGAACC
GTAAAAAGGCCGCGTTGCTGGCGTTTTTCCATAGGCTCCGCCCCCCTGACGAGCATCACAAAAATCGACG
CTCAAGTCAGAGGTGGCGAAACCCGACAGGACTATAAAGATACCAGGCGTTTCCCCCTGGAAGCTCCCTC
GTGCGCTCTCCTGTTCCGACCCTGCCGCTTACCGGATACCTGTCCGCCTTTCTCCCTTCGGGAAGCGTGG
CGCTTTCTCATAGCTCACGCTGTAGGTATCTCAGTTCGGTGTAGGTCGTTCGCTCCAAGCTGGGCTGTGT
GCACGAACCCCCCGTTCAGCCCGACCGCTGCGCCTTATCCGGTAACTATCGTCTTGAGTCCAACCCGGTA
AGACACGACTTATCGCCACTGGCAGCAGCCACTGGTAACAGGATTAGCAGAGCGAGGTATGTAGGCGGTG
CTACAGAGTTCTTGAAGTGGTGGCCTAACTACGGCTACACTAGAAGAACAGTATTTGGTATCTGCGCTCT
GCTGAAGCCAGTTACCTTCGGAAAAAGAGTTGGTAGCTCTTGATCCGGCAAACAAACCACCGCTGGTAGC
GGTGGTTTTTTTGTTTGCAAGCAGCAGATTACGCGCAGAAAAAAAGGATCTCAAGAAGATCCTTTGATCT
TTTCTACGGGGTCTGACGCTCAGTGGAACGAAAACTCACGTTAAGGGATTTTGGTCATGAGATTATCAAA
AAGGATCTTCACCTAGATCCTTTTAAATTAAAAATGAAGTTTTAAATCAATCTAAAGTATATATGAGTAA
ACTTGGTCTGACAGTTACCAATGCTTAATCAGTGAGGCACCTATCTCAGCGATCTGTCTATTTCGTTCAT
CCATAGTTGCCTGACTCCCCGTCGTGTAGATAACTACGATACGGGAGGGCTTACCATCTGGCCCCAGTGC
TGCAATGATACCGCGAGATCCACGCTCACCGGCTCCAGATTTATCAGCAATAAACCAGCCAGCCGGAAGG
GCCGAGCGCAGAAGTGGTCCTGCAACTTTATCCGCCTCCATCCAGTCTATTAATTGTTGCCGGGAAGCTA
GAGTAAGTAGTTCGCCAGTTAATAGTTTGCGCAACGTTGTTGCCATTGCTACAGGCATCGTGGTGTCACG
CTCGTCGTTTGGTATGGCTTCATTCAGCTCCGGTTCCCAACGATCAAGGCGAGTTACATGATCCCCCATG
TTGTGCAAAAAAGCGGTTAGCTCCTTCGGTCCTCCGATCGTTGTCAGAAGTAAGTTGGCCGCAGTGTTAT
CACTCATGGTTATGGCAGCACTGCATAATTCTCTTACTGTCATGCCATCCGTAAGATGCTTTTCTGTGAC
TGGTGAGTACTCAACCAAGTCATTCTGAGAATAGTGTATGCGGCGACCGAGTTGCTCTTGCCCGGCGTCA
ATACGGGATAATACCGCGCCACATAGCAGAACTTTAAAAGTGCTCATCATTGGAAAACGTTCTTCGGGGC
GAAAACTCTCAAGGATCTTACCGCTGTTGAGATCCAGTTCGATGTAACCCACTCGTGCACCCAACTGATC
TTCAGCATCTTTTACTTTCACCAGCGTTTCTGGGTGAGCAAAAACAGGAAGGCAAAATGCCGCAAAAAAG
GGAATAAGGGCGACACGGAAATGTTGAATACTCATACTCTTCCTTTTTCAATATTATTGAAGCATTTATC
AGGGTTATTGTCTCATGAGCGGATACATATTTGAATGTATTTAGAAAAATAAACAAATAGGGGTTCCGCG
CACATTTCCCCGAAAAGTGCCACCTGA
